Addgene plasmid #227258: qTAG-C-mStayGold-EFS-Zeo
Purpose: (Empty Backbone) Empty C-terminus donor cassette. Integrate homology arms to target the C-terminus insertion of a mStayGold-EFS-Zeo cassette
Depositing lab: Laurence Pelletier. Publication: qTAG: an adaptable plasmid scaffold for CRISPR-based endogenous tagging. Philip R, Sharma A, Matellan L, Erpf AC, Hsu WH, Tkach JM, Wyatt HDM, Pelletier L. EMBO J. 2024 Dec 12. doi: 10.1038/s44318-024-00337-5. PubMed 39668248.
Backbone
  Vector backbone: pUC19
  Backbone manufacturer: Invitrogen
  Backbone size (bp): 2686
  Vector type: Mammalian Expression, CRISPR ; Donor Cassette
  Selectable markers: Zeocin
Growth in bacteria
  Bacterial resistance: Ampicillin, 100 μg/mL
  Growth temperature: 37°C
  Growth strain: DH5alpha
  Copy number: High Copy
Gene/Insert
  Gene/Insert name: None
Terms and licenses: Academic/Nonprofit Terms; Industry Terms: Not Available to Industry
How to cite: qTAG-C-mStayGold-EFS-Zeo was a gift from Laurence Pelletier (Addgene plasmid # 227258 ; http://n2t.net/addgene:227258 ; RRID:Addgene_227258)
