[The description below was written by a language model from this plasmid's Addgene catalogue record and pLannotate feature annotations shown in this document.]
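Description:
qTAG-C-mStayGold-EFS-Zeo is an empty donor-cassette plasmid from the qTAG system for CRISPR-based endogenous tagging in mammalian cells. It is built on the pUC19 cloning backbone and propagated in E. coli as a high-copy plasmid through the ColE1/pUC origin, with ampicillin selection from the AmpR (β-lactamase) gene and its own promoter. Remnants of the pUC lac region (lacZα fragment, lac promoter, operator and CAP site) flank the cassette. No gene-specific insert is present. The user adds homology arms matching the locus of interest, so that homology-directed repair places the cassette at the C-terminus of the target protein.

According to the name and stated purpose, the cassette consists of the green fluorescent protein mStayGold followed by an EFS-driven zeocin marker. The automated feature table does not annotate mStayGold. An unannotated stretch of roughly 800 nt upstream of the first lox site is where the tag would be expected to lie, but the record does not confirm this. Downstream of that stretch the table shows a lox71 site, an SV40 poly(A) signal (with short SV40 T-antigen fragments that are part of that region), the EF-1α core promoter (EFS) and the ble gene, which confers zeocin resistance, followed by a lox66 site. In this layout the SV40 signal would terminate the tagged endogenous transcript, while the independent EFS-ble unit allows edited cells to be enriched with zeocin regardless of how strongly the target gene is expressed. No separate polyadenylation signal is annotated after ble. Because mutant lox sites bracket the poly(A) and selection unit, Cre recombinase should be able to excise it after selection.
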