Features (pLannotate 1.2.2; 17 found; start..end, strand, type, name):
    137..236     +  misc_feature   bom (fragment): basis of mobility region from pBR322
    242..399     -  CDS            lacZα (fragment): LacZα fragment of β-galactosidase; lacZ fragment
   1200..1233    +  protein_bind   lox71: Left element (LE) mutant of loxP (Araki et al., 2010). Cre-mediated recombination occurs in the 8-bp core sequence (GCATACAT). Cre recombinase
   1247..1332    +  CDS            large T antigen (fragment): large T antigen from SV40 (simian virus 40)
   1355..1476    +  polyA_signal   SV40 poly(A) signal: SV40 polyadenylation signal
   1483..1500    +  CDS            small t antigen (fragment): SV40 (simian virus 40) small t antigen
   1526..1737    +  promoter       EF-1α core promoter: core promoter for human elongation factor EF-1α
   1748..2119    +  CDS            ble: BLE_STRHI - Experimental evidence at protein level: Swiss-Prot protein existence level 1. Binding protein with a strong affinity to the bleomycin family of antibiotics. From Streptoalloteichus hindustanus.
   2126..2159    +  protein_bind   lox66: Right element (RE) mutant of loxP (Araki et al., 2010). Cre-mediated recombination occurs in the 8-bp core sequence (GCATACAT). Cre recombinase
   2228..2244    -  protein_bind   lac operator: The lac repressor binds to the lac operator to inhibit transcription in E. coli. This inhibition can be relieved by adding lactose or isopropyl-β-D-thiogalactopyranoside (IPTG). lac repressor encoded by lacI
   2252..2282    -  promoter       lac promoter: promoter for the E. coli lac operon
   2297..2318    -  protein_bind   CAP binding site: CAP binding activates transcription in the presence of cAMP. E. coli catabolite activator protein
   2331..2423    -  CDS            lacI (fragment): lac repressor; lacI; The lac repressor binds to the lac operator to inhibit transcription in E. coli. This inhibition can be relieved by adding lactose or isopropyl-β-D-thiogalactopyranoside (IPTG).
   2606..3194    -  rep_origin     ori: high-copy-number ColE1/pMB1/pBR322/pUC origin of replication
   3365..4225    -  CDS            AmpR: β-lactamase; bla; confers resistance to ampicillin, carbenicillin, and related antibiotics
   4226..4330    -  promoter       AmpR promoter: bla
   4425..35      +  CDS            rop (fragment) (across the origin): Rop protein, which maintains plasmids at low copy number; rop
>Addgene plasmid #227258 | qTAG-C-mStayGold-EFS-Zeo | addgene full sequence | sequence record 451996 | Addgene NGS Result
TCGCGCGTTTCGGTGATGACGGTGAAAACCTCTGACACATGCAGCTCCCGGAGACGGTCACAGCTTGTCT
GTAAGCGGATGCCGGGAGCAGACAAGCCCGTCAGGGCGCGTCAGCGGGTGTTGGCGGGTGTCGGGGCTGG
CTTAACTATGCGGCATCAGAGCAGATTGTACTGAGAGTGCACCATATGCGGTGTGAAATACCGCACAGAT
GCGTAAGGAGAAAATACCGCATCAGGCGCCATTCGCCATTCAGGCTGCGCAACTGTTGGGAAGGGCGATC
GGTGCGGGCCTCTTCGCTATTACGCCAGCTGGCGAAAGGGGGATGTGCTGCAAGGCGATTAAGTTGGGTA
ACGCCAGGGTTTTCCCAGTCACGACGTTGTAAAACGACGGCCAGTGAATTCGGAGGAAGCGGAGGATCTG
GCGGTACCGGAGGTGGCGGAAGCATGGTGTCTACAGGCGAGGAACTGTTTACCGGCGTGGTGCCCTTCAA
GTTCCAGCTGAAGGGCACCATCAACGGCAAGAGCTTCACCGTGGAAGGCGAGGGCGAGGGCAATAGCCAC
GAGGGCAGCCACAAAGGCAAGTATGTGTGCACCAGCGGCAAACTGCCAATGTCTTGGGCCGCCCTGGGAA
CTAGCTTCGGCTATGGCATGAAATACTATACCAAGTACCCCAGCGGCCTGAAAAACTGGTTCCACGAGGT
GATGCCTGAGGGCTTCACCTACGACAGACACATCCAGTACAAGGGCGACGGCAGCATCCACGCCAAGCAC
CAGCACTTCATGAAGAACGGCACCTACCACAACATCGTGGAGTTCACCGGCCAGGACTTCAAGGAGAACA
GCCCCGTGCTGACCGGCGACATGGACGTGAGCCTGCCCAACGAGGTGCAGCACATCCCCATTGATGACGG
CGTGGAGTGCACAGTGACCCTGCAGTACCCTCTGCTGAGCGACGAAAGCAAGTGCGTGGAAGCCTATCAG
AACACCATCATCAAGCCCCTGCACAATCAGCCAGCCCCCGATGTGCCATTTCACTGGATCAGAAAGCAGT
ACACCCAGAGCAAGGACGACACCGAGGAGAGAGACCACATCATCCAGAGCGAGACCCTGGAGGCCCACCT
GGGAGGTGGCGGTTCCGGCAAGCCCATCCCCAACCCCCTGCTGGGCCTGGACAGCACCGGAGGTGGCGGA
TCAACGCGTTACCGTTCGTATAGCATACATTATACGAAGTTATCTGGATCCTGATAATGATCATAATCAG
CCATACCACATTTGTAGAGGTTTTACTTGCTTTAAAAAACCTCCCACACCTCCCCCTGAACCTGAAACAT
AAAATGAATGCAATTGTTGTTGTTAACTTGTTTATTGCAGCTTATAATGGTTACAAATAAAGCAATAGCA
TCACAAATTTCACAAATAAAGCATTTTTTTCACTGCATTCTAGTTGTGGTTTGTCCAAACTCATCAATGT
ATCTTACTAGATTAGGTCTTGAAAGGAGTGGGAATTGGCTCCGGTGCCCGTCAGTGGGCAGAGCGCACAT
CGCCCACAGTCCCCGAGAAGTTGGGGGGAGGGGTCGGCAATTGATCCGGTGCCTAGAGAAGGTGGCGCGG
GGTAAACTGGGAAAGTGATGTCGTGTACTGGCTCCGCCTTTTTCCCGAGGGTGGGGGAGAACCGTATATA
AGTGCAGTAGTCGCCGTGAACGTTCTTTTTCGCAACGGGTTTGCCGCCAGAACACAGGGCCTCTAGAATG
GCCAAGTTGACCAGTGCCGTTCCGGTGCTCACCGCGCGCGACGTCGCCGGAGCGGTCGAGTTCTGGACCG
ACCGGCTCGGGTTCAGCCGGGACTTCGTGGAGGACGACTTCGCCGGTGTGGTCCGGGACGACGTGACCCT
GTTCATCAGCGCGGTCCAGGACCAGGTGGTGCCGGACAACACCCTGGCCTGGGTGTGGGTGCGCGGCCTG
GACGAGCTGTACGCCGAGTGGTCGGAGGTCGTGTCCACGAACTTCCGGGACGCCTCCGGGCCGGCCATGA
CCGAGATCGGCGAGCAGCCGTGGGGGCGGGAGTTCGCCCTGCGCGACCCGGCCGGCAACTGCGTGCACTT
CGTGGCCGAGGAGCAGGACCCCGGGATAACTTCGTATAGCATACATTATACGAACGGTAGCCTCGAGACC
GGTAAGAGCAAGTGAAAGCTTGGCGTAATCATGGTCATAGCTGTTTCCTGTGTGAAATTGTTATCCGCTC
ACAATTCCACACAACATACGAGCCGGAAGCATAAAGTGTAAAGCCTGGGGTGCCTAATGAGTGAGCTAAC
TCACATTAATTGCGTTGCGCTCACTGCCCGCTTTCCAGTCGGGAAACCTGTCGTGCCAGCTGCATTAATG
AATCGGCCAACGCGCGGGGAGAGGCGGTTTGCGTATTGGGCGCTCTTCCGCTTCCTCGCTCACTGACTCG
CTGCGCTCGGTCGTTCGGCTGCGGCGAGCGGTATCAGCTCACTCAAAGGCGGTAATACGGTTATCCACAG
AATCAGGGGATAACGCAGGAAAGAACATGTGAGCAAAAGGCCAGCAAAAGGCCAGGAACCGTAAAAAGGC
CGCGTTGCTGGCGTTTTTCCATAGGCTCCGCCCCCCTGACGAGCATCACAAAAATCGACGCTCAAGTCAG
AGGTGGCGAAACCCGACAGGACTATAAAGATACCAGGCGTTTCCCCCTGGAAGCTCCCTCGTGCGCTCTC
CTGTTCCGACCCTGCCGCTTACCGGATACCTGTCCGCCTTTCTCCCTTCGGGAAGCGTGGCGCTTTCTCA
TAGCTCACGCTGTAGGTATCTCAGTTCGGTGTAGGTCGTTCGCTCCAAGCTGGGCTGTGTGCACGAACCC
CCCGTTCAGCCCGACCGCTGCGCCTTATCCGGTAACTATCGTCTTGAGTCCAACCCGGTAAGACACGACT
TATCGCCACTGGCAGCAGCCACTGGTAACAGGATTAGCAGAGCGAGGTATGTAGGCGGTGCTACAGAGTT
CTTGAAGTGGTGGCCTAACTACGGCTACACTAGAAGAACAGTATTTGGTATCTGCGCTCTGCTGAAGCCA
GTTACCTTCGGAAAAAGAGTTGGTAGCTCTTGATCCGGCAAACAAACCACCGCTGGTAGCGGTGGTTTTT
TTGTTTGCAAGCAGCAGATTACGCGCAGAAAAAAAGGATCTCAAGAAGATCCTTTGATCTTTTCTACGGG
GTCTGACGCTCAGTGGAACGAAAACTCACGTTAAGGGATTTTGGTCATGAGATTATCAAAAAGGATCTTC
ACCTAGATCCTTTTAAATTAAAAATGAAGTTTTAAATCAATCTAAAGTATATATGAGTAAACTTGGTCTG
ACAGTTACCAATGCTTAATCAGTGAGGCACCTATCTCAGCGATCTGTCTATTTCGTTCATCCATAGTTGC
CTGACTCCCCGTCGTGTAGATAACTACGATACGGGAGGGCTTACCATCTGGCCCCAGTGCTGCAATGATA
CCGCGAGACCCACGCTCACCGGCTCCAGATTTATCAGCAATAAACCAGCCAGCCGGAAGGGCCGAGCGCA
GAAGTGGTCCTGCAACTTTATCCGCCTCCATCCAGTCTATTAATTGTTGCCGGGAAGCTAGAGTAAGTAG
TTCGCCAGTTAATAGTTTGCGCAACGTTGTTGCCATTGCTACAGGCATCGTGGTGTCACGCTCGTCGTTT
GGTATGGCTTCATTCAGCTCCGGTTCCCAACGATCAAGGCGAGTTACATGATCCCCCATGTTGTGCAAAA
AAGCGGTTAGCTCCTTCGGTCCTCCGATCGTTGTCAGAAGTAAGTTGGCCGCAGTGTTATCACTCATGGT
TATGGCAGCACTGCATAATTCTCTTACTGTCATGCCATCCGTAAGATGCTTTTCTGTGACTGGTGAGTAC
TCAACCAAGTCATTCTGAGAATAGTGTATGCGGCGACCGAGTTGCTCTTGCCCGGCGTCAATACGGGATA
ATACCGCGCCACATAGCAGAACTTTAAAAGTGCTCATCATTGGAAAACGTTCTTCGGGGCGAAAACTCTC
AAGGATCTTACCGCTGTTGAGATCCAGTTCGATGTAACCCACTCGTGCACCCAACTGATCTTCAGCATCT
TTTACTTTCACCAGCGTTTCTGGGTGAGCAAAAACAGGAAGGCAAAATGCCGCAAAAAAGGGAATAAGGG
CGACACGGAAATGTTGAATACTCATACTCTTCCTTTTTCAATATTATTGAAGCATTTATCAGGGTTATTG
TCTCATGAGCGGATACATATTTGAATGTATTTAGAAAAATAAACAAATAGGGGTTCCGCGCACATTTCCC
CGAAAAGTGCCACCTGACGTCTAAGAAACCATTATTATCATGACATTAACCTATAAAAATAGGCGTATCA
CGAGGCCCTTTCGTC
